Addgene plasmid #174502: pnCS_SEPT7_SEPT9_i5-TEV-Strep
Purpose: bacterial co-expression of human SEPT7 and of human SEPT9_i5
Depositing lab: Manos Mavrakis. Depositing organization: CNRS UMR 7249, Institut Fresnel. Publication: Insights into animal septins using recombinant human septin octamers with distinct SEPT9 isoforms. Iv F, Martins CS, Castro-Linares G, Taveneau C, Barbier P, Verdier-Pinard P, Camoin L, Audebert S, Tsai FC, Ramond L, Llewellyn A, Belhabib M, Nakazawa K, Di Cicco A, Vincentelli R, Wenger J, Cabantous S, Koenderink GH, Bertin A, Mavrakis M. J Cell Sci. 2021 Jul 8. pii: 270842. doi: 10.1242/jcs.258484. PubMed 34237139.
Backbone
  Vector backbone: pnCS
  Total vector size (bp): 5581
  Vector type: Bacterial Expression
Growth in bacteria
  Bacterial resistance: Spectinomycin, 50 μg/mL
  Growth temperature: 37°C
  Growth strain: DH5alpha
  Copy number: High Copy
Gene/Insert 1
  Gene/Insert name: SEPTIN7 (alt name: SEPT7)
  Species: H. sapiens (human)
  Entrez Gene: SEPTIN7 (a.k.a. CDC10, CDC3, NBLA02942, SEPT7, SEPT7A)
  Cloning method: Gibson Cloning
  Sequencing primers: 5′ N/A; 3′ N/A
Gene/Insert 2
  Gene/Insert name: SEPTIN9 (alt names: SEPT9; SEPT9 isoform 5)
  Species: H. sapiens (human)
  Entrez Gene: SEPTIN9 (a.k.a. AF17q25, MSF, MSF1, NAPB, PNUTL4, SEPT9, SINT1, SeptD1)
  Tag / fusion protein: TEV-Strep (C terminal on insert)
  Cloning method: Gibson Cloning
  Sequencing primers: 5′ N/A; 3′ N/A
Terms and licenses: Academic/Nonprofit Terms; Industry Terms: Not Available to Industry
Depositor comments: SEPT9 isoform 5 is the protein product of transcript variant 7 (NCBI Reference Sequence: NP_001106968.1).
How to cite: pnCS_SEPT7_SEPT9_i5-TEV-Strep was a gift from Manos Mavrakis (Addgene plasmid # 174502 ; http://n2t.net/addgene:174502 ; RRID:Addgene_174502)
