[The description below was written by a language model from this plasmid's Addgene catalogue record and pLannotate feature annotations shown in this document.]
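Description:
pnCS_SEPT7_SEPT9_i5-TEV-Strep is a bacterial expression plasmid on the pnCS backbone for co-producing two human septins, SEPT7 and SEPT9 isoform 5, in E. coli. It replicates from a CloDF13 (CDF) origin, which is compatible with other common origins and so allows the plasmid to be maintained alongside a second expression plasmid in the same cell. Selection is by spectinomycin, through the aadA (SmR) aminoglycoside adenylyltransferase gene driven by the AmpR promoter. The catalogue lists a total size of 5581 bp, whereas the sequenced record underlying the feature table is 5,880 nt; the record does not explain this difference.

The payload is a bicistronic operon. A single T7 promoter with an adjacent lac operator drives one transcript that ends at a T7 terminator, and a plasmid-borne lacI gene supplies the repressor, making expression IPTG-inducible in hosts that provide T7 RNA polymerase. Despite the order in the name, SEPT9 comes first in the annotated sequence. It has its own T7 gene 10 ribosome binding site and is followed by a Strep-tag II; according to the catalogue, this tag is joined through a TEV protease cleavage site at the C terminus, permitting Strep-Tactin affinity capture and later tag removal. A second ribosome binding site then directs translation of untagged full-length SEPT7. The depositor notes that SEPT9 isoform 5 is the product of transcript variant 7. Short hits annotated as SET1 and TcR fragments are probably backbone remnants rather than functional elements.

The associated publication concerns recombinant human septin octamers containing distinct SEPT9 isoforms. This fits use of the plasmid together with a compatible partner plasmid encoding the other subunits, although the record does not name that partner.
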