Features (pLannotate 1.2.2; 16 found; start..end, strand, type, name):
     81..99      +  promoter       T7 promoter: promoter for bacteriophage T7 RNA polymerase
    100..124     +  protein_bind   lac operator: The lac repressor binds to the lac operator to inhibit transcription in E. coli. This inhibition can be relieved by adding lactose or isopropyl-β-D-thiogalactopyranoside (IPTG). lac repressor encoded by lacI
    139..159     +  RBS            RBS: efficient ribosome binding site from bacteriophage T7 gene 10 (Olins and Rangwala, 1989)
    156..1172    +  CDS            SEPTIN9 (fragment): SEPT9_HUMAN - Also known as KIAA0991, MSF, SEPT9. Experimental evidence at protein level: Swiss-Prot protein existence level 1. Filament-forming cytoskeletal GTPase (By similarity). May play a role in cytokinesis (Potential). May play a role in the internalization of 2 intracellular microbial pathogens, Listeria monocytogenes and Shigella flexneri. From Homo sapiens (Human).
   1206..1228    +  CDS            Strep-Tag II (fragment): peptide that binds Strep-Tactin®, an engineered form of streptavidin
   1245..1267    +  RBS            RBS: efficient ribosome binding site from bacteriophage T7 gene 10 (Olins and Rangwala, 1989)
   1275..2585    +  CDS            SEPTIN7: SEPT7_HUMAN - Also known as CDC10, SEPT7. Experimental evidence at protein level: Swiss-Prot protein existence level 1. Filament-forming cytoskeletal GTPase. Required for normal organization of the actin cytoskeleton. Required for normal progress through mitosis. Involved in cytokinesis. Required for normal association of CENPE with the kinetochore. Plays a role in ciliogenesis and collective cell movements. Forms a filamentous structure with SEPTIN12, SEPTIN6, SEPTIN2 and probably SEPTIN4 at the sperm annulus which is required for the structural integrity and motility of the sperm tail during
   2617..2634    +  CDS            SET1 (fragment): solubility-enhancement tag derived from T7 phage gene 10B
   2642..2689    +  terminator     T7 terminator: transcription terminator for bacteriophage T7 RNA polymerase
   2860..3651    -  CDS            SmR: aminoglycoside adenylyltransferase (Murphy, 1985); aadA; confers resistance to spectinomycin and streptomycin
   3652..3743    -  promoter       AmpR promoter: bla
   3791..4529    -  rep_origin     CloDF13 ori: Plasmids containing the CloDF13 (CDF) origin of replication can be propagated in E. coli cells that contain additional plasmids with compatible origins.
   4626..4690    -  CDS            TcR (fragment): tetracycline efflux protein; tet; confers resistance to tetracycline
   4705..4726    -  protein_bind   CAP binding site: CAP binding activates transcription in the presence of cAMP. E. coli catabolite activator protein
   4739..5821    -  CDS            lacI: lac repressor; lacI; The lac repressor binds to the lac operator to inhibit transcription in E. coli. This inhibition can be relieved by adding lactose or isopropyl-β-D-thiogalactopyranoside (IPTG).
   5822..19      -  promoter       lacI promoter (across the origin): lacI
>Addgene plasmid #174502 | pnCS_SEPT7_SEPT9_i5-TEV-Strep | addgene full sequence | sequence record 343812 | Addgene NGS Result
TGCGCCATTCGATGGTGTCCGGGATCTCGACGCTCTCCCTTATGCGACTCCTGCATTAGGAGATCTCGAT
CCCGCGAAATTAATACGACTCACTATAGGGGAATTGTGAGCGGATAACAATTCCCCACTAGTAATATTTT
GTTTAACTTTAAGAAGGAGATATACATATGGCCGACACCCCCAGAGATGCCGGGCTCAAGCAGGCGCCTG
CATCACGGAACGAGAAGGCCCCGGTGGACTTCGGCTACGTGGGGATTGACTCCATCCTGGAGCAGATGCG
CCGGAAGGCCATGAAGCAGGGCTTCGAGTTCAACATCATGGTGGTCGGGCAGAGCGGCTTGGGTAAATCC
ACCTTAATCAACACCCTCTTCAAATCCAAAATCAGCCGGAAGTCGGTGCAGCCCACCTCAGAGGAGCGCA
TCCCCAAGACCATCGAGATCAAGTCCATCACGCACGATATTGAGGAGAAAGGCGTCCGGATGAAGCTGAC
AGTGATTGACACACCAGGGTTCGGGGACCACATCAACAACGAGAACTGCTGGCAGCCCATCATGAAGTTC
ATCAATGACCAGTACGAGAAATACCTGCAGGAGGAGGTCAACATCAACCGCAAGAAGCGCATCCCGGACA
CCCGCGTCCACTGCTGCCTCTACTTCATCCCCGCCACCGGCCACTCCCTCAGGCCCCTGGACATCGAGTT
TATGAAACGCCTGAGCAAGGTGGTCAACATCGTCCCTGTCATCGCCAAGGCGGACACACTCACCCTGGAG
GAGAGGGTCCACTTCAAACAGCGGATCACCGCAGACCTGCTGTCCAACGGCATCGACGTGTACCCCCAGA
AGGAATTTGATGAGGACTCGGAGGACCGGCTGGTGAACGAGAAGTTCCGGGAGATGATCCCATTTGCTGT
GGTGGGCAGTGACCACGAGTACCAGGTCAACGGCAAGAGGATCCTTGGGAGGAAGACCAAGTGGGGTACC
ATCGAAGTTGAAAACACCACACACTGTGAGTTTGCCTACCTGCGGGACCTTCTCATCAGGACGCACATGC
AGAACATCAAGGACATCACCAGCAGCATCCACTTCGAGGCGTACCGTGTGAAGCGCCTCAACGAGGGCAG
CAGCGCCATGGCCAACGGCGTGGAGGAGAAGGAGCCAGAAGCCCCAGAGATGGAAAACCTTTACTTCCAG
GGCAGCGGCAGCGGCTGGAGCCACCCGCAGTTCGAAAAATAAACTAGTAATAATTTTGTTTAACTTTAAG
AAGGAGATATACATATGTCGGTCAGTGCGAGATCCGCTGCTGCTGAGGAGAGGAGCGTCAACAGCAGCAC
CATGGTAGCTCAACAGAAGAACCTTGAAGGCTATGTGGGATTTGCCAATCTCCCAAATCAAGTATACAGA
AAATCGGTGAAGAGAGGTTTTGAATTCACGCTTATGGTAGTGGGTGAATCTGGATTGGGAAAGTCGACAT
TAATCAACTCATTATTCCTCACAGATTTGTATTCTCCAGAGTATCCAGGTCCTTCTCATAGAATTAAAAA
GACTGTACAGGTGGAACAATCCAAAGTTTTAATCAAAGAAGGTGGTGTTCAGTTGCTGCTCACAATAGTT
GATACCCCAGGATTTGGAGATGCAGTGGATAATAGTAATTGCTGGCAGCCTGTTATCGACTACATTGATA
GTAAATTTGAGGACTACCTAAATGCAGAATCACGAGTGAACAGACGTCAGATGCCTGATAACAGGGTGCA
GTGTTGTTTATACTTCATTGCTCCTTCAGGACATGGACTTAAACCATTGGATATTGAGTTTATGAAGCGT
TTGCATGAAAAAGTGAATATCATCCCACTTATTGCCAAAGCAGACACACTCACACCAGAGGAATGCCAAC
AGTTTAAAAAACAGATAATGAAAGAAATCCAAGAACATAAAATTAAAATATACGAATTTCCAGAAACAGA
TGATGAAGAAGAAAATAAACTTGTTAAAAAGATAAAGGACCGTTTACCTCTTGCTGTGGTAGGTAGTAAT
ACTATCATTGAAGTTAATGGCAAAAGGGTCAGAGGAAGGCAGTATCCTTGGGGTGTTGCTGAAGTTGAAA
ATGGTGAACATTGTGATTTTACAATCCTAAGAAATATGTTGATAAGAACACACATGCAGGACTTGAAAGA
TGTTACTAATAATGTCCACTATGAGAACTACAGAAGCAGAAAACTTGCAGCTGTGACTTATAATGGAGTT
GATAACAACAAGAATAAAGGGCAGCTGACTAAGAGCCCTCTGGCACAAATGGAAGAAGAAAGAAGGGAGC
ATGTAGCTAAAATGAAGAAGATGGAGATGGAGATGGAGCAGGTGTTTGAGATGAAGGTCAAAGAAAAAGT
TCAAAAACTGAAGGACTCTGAAGCTGAGCTCCAGCGGCGCCATGAGCAAATGAAAAAGAATTTGGAAGCA
CAGCACAAAGAATTGGAGGAAAAACGTCGTCAGTTCGAGGATGAGAAAGCAAACTGGGAAGCTCAACAAC
GTATTTTAGAACAACAGAACTCTTCAAGAACCTTGGAAAAGAACAAGAAGAAAGGGAAGATCTTTTAAGG
ATCCTAATAGTCTAGAGCTAGCCCTAGGCTGCTGCCACCGCTGAGCAATAACTAGCATAACCCCTTGGGG
CCTCTAAACGGGTCTTGAGGGGTTTTTTGCTGAAACCTCAGGCATTTGAGAAGCACACGGTCACACTGCT
TCCGGTAGTCAATAAACCGGTAAACCAGCAATAGACATAAGCGGCTATTTAACGACCCTGCCCTGAACCG
ACGACCGGGTCATCGTGGCCGGATCTTGCGGCCCCTCGGCTTGAACGAATTGTTAGACATTATTTGCCGA
CTACCTTGGTGATCTCGCCTTTCACGTAGTGGACAAATTCTTCCAACTGATCTGCGCGCGAGGCCAAGCG
ATCTTCTTCTTGTCCAAGATAAGCCTGTCTAGCTTCAAGTATGACGGGCTGATACTGGGCCGGCAGGCGC
TCCATTGCCCAGTCGGCAGCGACATCCTTCGGCGCGATTTTGCCGGTTACTGCGCTGTACCAAATGCGGG
ACAACGTAAGCACTACATTTCGCTCATCGCCAGCCCAGTCGGGCGGCGAGTTCCATAGCGTTAAGGTTTC
ATTTAGCGCCTCAAATAGATCCTGTTCAGGAACCGGATCAAAGAGTTCCTCCGCCGCTGGACCTACCAAG
GCAACGCTATGTTCTCTTGCTTTTGTCAGCAAGATAGCCAGATCAATGTCGATCGTGGCTGGCTCGAAGA
TACCTGCAAGAATGTCATTGCGCTGCCATTCTCCAAATTGCAGTTCGCGCTTAGCTGGATAACGCCACGG
AATGATGTCGTCGTGCACAACAATGGTGACTTCTACAGCGCGGAGAATCTCGCTCTCTCCAGGGGAAGCC
GAAGTTTCCAAAAGGTCGTTGATCAAAGCTCGCCGCGTTGTTTCATCAAGCCTTACGGTCACCGTAACCA
GCAAATCAATATCACTGTGTGGCTTCAGGCCGCCATCCACTGCGGAGCCGTACAAATGTACGGCCAGCAA
CGTCGGTTCGAGATGGCGCTCGATGACGCCAACTACCTCTGATAGTTGAGTCGATACTTCGGCGATCACC
GCTTCCCTCATACTCTTCCTTTTTCAATATTATTGAAGCATTTATCAGGGTTATTGTCTCATGAGCGGAT
ACATATTTGAATGTATTTAGAAAAATAAACAAATAGCTAGGTCACTCGGTCGCTACGCTCCGGGCGTGAG
ACTGCGGCGGGCGCTGCGGACACATACAAAGTTACCCACAGATTCCGTGGATAAGCAGGGGACTAACATG
TGAGGCAAAACAGCAGGGCCGCGCCGGTGGCGTTTTTCCATAGGCTCCGCCCTCCTGCCAGAGTTCACAT
AAACAGACGCTTTTCCGGTGCATCTGTGGGAGCCGTGAGGCTCAACCATGAATCTGACAGTACGGGCGAA
ACCCGACAGGACTTAAAGATCCCCACCGTTTCCGGCGGGTCGCTCCCTCTTGCGCTCTCCTGTTCCGACC
CTGCCGTTTACCGGATACCTGTTCCGCCTTTCTCCCTTACGGGAAGTGTGGCGCTTTCTCATAGCTCACA
CACTGGTATCTCGGCTCGGTGTAGGTCGTTCGCTCCAAGCTGGGCTGTAAGCAAGAACTCCCCGTTCAGC
CCGACTGCTGCGCCTTATCCGGTAACTGTTCACTTGAGTCCAACCCGGAAAAGCACGGTAAAACGCCACT
GGCAGCAGCCATTGGTAACTGGGAGTTCGCAGAGGATTTGTTTAGCTAAACACGCGGTTGCTCTTGAAGT
GTGCGCCAAAGTCCGGCTACACTGGAAGGACAGATTTGGTTGCTGTGCTCTGCGAAAGCCAGTTACCACG
GTTAAGCAGTTCCCCAACTGACTTAACCTTCGATCAAACCACCTCCCCAGGTGGTTTTTTCGTTTACAGG
GCAAAAGATTACGCGCAGAAAAAAAGGATCTCAAGAAGATCCTTTGATCTTTTCTACTGAACCGCTCTTG
ATTTCAGTGCAATTTATCTCTTCAAATGTAGCACCTGAAGTCAGCCCCATACGATATAAGTTGTAATTCT
CATGTTAGTCATGCCCCGCGCCCACCGGAAGGAGCTGACTGGGTTGAAGGCTCTCAAGGGCATCGGTCGA
GATCCCGGTGCCTAATGAGTGAGCTAACTTACATTAATTGCGTTGCGCTCACTGCCCGCTTTCCAGTCGG
GAAACCTGTCGTGCCAGCTGCATTAATGAATCGGCCAACGCGCGGGGAGAGGCGGTTTGCGTATTGGGCG
CCAGGGTGGTTTTTCTTTTCACCAGTGAGACGGGCAACAGCTGATTGCCCTTCACCGCCTGGCCCTGAGA
GAGTTGCAGCAAGCGGTCCACGCTGGTTTGCCCCAGCAGGCGAAAATCCTGTTTGATGGTGGTTAACGGC
GGGATATAACATGAGCTGTCTTCGGTATCGTCGTATCCCACTACCGAGATGTCCGCACCAACGCGCAGCC
CGGACTCGGTAATGGCGCGCATTGCGCCCAGCGCCATCTGATCGTTGGCAACCAGCATCGCAGTGGGAAC
GATGCCCTCATTCAGCATTTGCATGGTTTGTTGAAAACCGGACATGGCACTCCAGTCGCCTTCCCGTTCC
GCTATCGGCTGAATTTGATTGCGAGTGAGATATTTATGCCAGCCAGCCAGACGCAGACGCGCCGAGACAG
AACTTAATGGGCCCGCTAACAGCGCGATTTGCTGGTGACCCAATGCGACCAGATGCTCCACGCCCAGTCG
CGTACCGTCTTCATGGGAGAAAATAATACTGTTGATGGGTGTCTGGTCAGAGACATCAAGAAATAACGCC
GGAACATTAGTGCAGGCAGCTTCCACAGCAATGGCATCCTGGTCATCCAGCGGATAGTTAATGATCAGCC
CACTGACGCGTTGCGCGAGAAGATTGTGCACCGCCGCTTTACAGGCTTCGACGCCGCTTCGTTCTACCAT
CGACACCACCACGCTGGCACCCAGTTGATCGGCGCGAGATTTAATCGCCGCGACAATTTGCGACGGCGCG
TGCAGGGCCAGACTGGAGGTGGCAACGCCAATCAGCAACGACTGTTTGCCCGCCAGTTGTTGTGCCACGC
GGTTGGGAATGTAATTCAGCTCCGCCATCGCCGCTTCCACTTTTTCCCGCGTTTTCGCAGAAACGTGGCT
GGCCTGGTTCACCACGCGGGAAACGGTCTGATAAGAGACACCGGCATACTCTGCGACATCGTATAACGTT
ACTGGTTTCACATTCACCACCCTGAATTGACTCTCTTCCGGGCGCTATCATGCCATACCGCGAAAGGTTT
